>Addgene plasmid #145883 | pAc5.1B-EGFP-DmLSm4_A | addgene full sequence | sequence record 362940 | Addgene NGS Result
CATGAATGGCATCAACTCTGAATCAAATCTTTGCAGATGCACCTACTTCTCATTTCCACTGTCACATCAT
TTTTCCAGATCTCGCTGCCTGTTATGTGGCCCACAAACCAAGACACGTTTTATGGCCATTAAAGCTGGCT
GATCGTCGCCAAACACCAAATACATAATGAATATGTACACATTCGAGAAAGAAGCGATCAAAGAAGCGTC
TTCGGGCGGAGTAGGAGAATGCGGAGGAGAAGGAGAACGAGCTGATCTAGTATCTCTCCACAATCCAATG
CCAACTGACCAACTGGCCATATTCGGAGCAATTTGAAGCCAATTTCCATCGCCTGGCGATCGCTCCATTC
TTGGCTATATGTTTTTCACCGTTACCCGGGGCCATTTTCAAAGACTCGTCGGCAAGATAAGATTGTGTCA
CTCGCTGTCTCTCTTCATTTGTCGAAGAATGCTGAGGAATTTCGCGATGACGTCGGCGAGTATTTTGAAG
AATGAGAATAATTTGTATTTATACGAAAATCAGTTAGTGGAATTTTCTACAAAAACATGTTATCTATAGA
TAATTTTGTTGCAAAATATGTTGACTATGACAAAGATTGTATGTATATACCTTTAATGTATTCTCATTTT
CTTATGTATTTATAATGGCAATGATGATACTGATGATATTTTAAGATGATGCCAGACCAAAAGGCTTGAA
TTTCTGCGTCTTTTGCCGAACGCAGTGCATGTGCAATTGTTGTTTTTTGGAATATTCAATTTTCGGACTG
TCCGCTTTGATTTCAGTTTCTTGGCTTATTCAAAAAGCAAAGTAAAGCCAAAAAAGCGAGATGGCAATAC
CAAATGCGGCAAAACGGTAGTGGAAGGAAAGGGGTGCGGGGCAGCGGAAGGAAGGGTGGGGCGGGGCGTG
GCGGGGTCTGTGGCTGGGCGCGACGTCACCGACGTTGGAGCCACTCCTTTGACCATGTGTGCGTGTGTGT
ATTATTCGTGTCTCGCCACTCGCCGGTTGTTTTTTTCTTTTTATGCTGCGCTCTCTCTAGCGCCATCTCG
CTTACGCATGCTCAACGCACCGCATGTTGCCGTTTCCTTTTATGCGTCATTTTGGCTCGAAATAGGCAAT
TATTTAAACAAAGATTAGTCAACGAAAACGCTAAAATAAATAAGTCTACAATATGGTTACTTATTGCCAT
GTGTGTGCAGCCAACGATAGCAACAAAAGCAACAACACAGGTGGCTTTCCCTCTTTCACTTTTTGTTTGC
AAGCCGCGTGCGAGCAAGACGGCACGACCGGCAAACGCAATTACGCTGACAAAGAGCAGACGAAGTTTTG
GCGAAAAACATCAAGGCGCCTGATACGAATGCATTTGCAATAACAATTGCGATATTTAATATTGTTTATG
AAGCTGTTTGACTTCAAAACACACAAAAAAAAAAATAAAACAAATTATTTGAAAGAGAATTAGGAATCGG
ACGCTTATCGTTAGGGTAACAACAAGAAATGCTTACTGAGTCACAGCCTCTGGAAAACTGCCGCAAGCCA
GAGAGAGAGAGAAAAAGAGGGAGAGCAGCTTAGACCGCATGTGCTTGTGTGTGAGGCGTCTCTCTCTTCG
TCTCTGTTGCGCAAACGCATAGACTGCACTGAAAAAATCGATTACCTATTTTTTATGAATGAATATTTGC
ACTATTACTATTCAAAACTATTAAGATAGCAATCACATTCAATAGCCAAATACTATACCACCTGAGCGAT
GCAACGAAATGATCAATTTGAGCAAAAATGCTGCATATTTAGGACGGCATCATTATAGAAATGCTTCTTG
CTGTGTACTTTTCTCTCGTCTGGCAGCTGTTTCGCCGTTATTGTTAAAACCGGCTTAAGTTAGGTGTGTT
TTCTACGACTAGTGAATGCCCTACTAGAAGATGTGTGTTGCACAAAATGTCCCTGGAATAACCAATTTGA
AGTGCAGATAGCAGTAAACGTAAGCTAATATGAATATTATTTAACTGTAATGTTTTAATATCGCTGGACA
TTACTAATAAACCCACTATAAACACATGTACATATGTATGTTTTGGCATACAATGAGTAGTTGGGGAAAA
AATGTGTAAAAGCACCGTGACCATCACAGCATAAAGATAACCAGCTGAAGTATCGAATATGAGTAACCCC
CAAATTGAATCACATGCCGCAACTGATAGGACCCATGGAAGTACACTCTTCATGGCGATATACAAGACAC
ACACAAGCACGAACACCCAGTTGCGGAGGAAATTCTCCGTAAATGAAAACCCAATCGGCGAACAATTCAT
ACCCATATATGGTAAAAGTTTTGAACGCGACTTGAGAGCGGAGAGCATTGCGGCTGATAAGGTTTTAGCG
CTAAGCGGGCTTTATAAAACGGGCTGCGGGACCAGTTTTCATATCACTACCGTTTGAGTTCTTGTGCTGT
GTGGATACTCCTCCCGACACAAAGCCGCTCCATCAGCCAGCAGTCGTCTAATCCAGAGACCCCGGATCGG
GGTACCATCATGGTGAGCAAGGGCGAGGAGCTGTTCACCGGGGTGGTGCCCATCCTGGTCGAGCTGGACG
GCGACGTAAACGGCCACAAGTTCAGCGTGTCCGGCGAGGGCGAGGGCGATGCCACCTACGGCAAGCTGAC
CCTGAAGTTCATCTGCACCACCGGCAAGCTGCCCGTGCCCTGGCCCACCCTCGTGACCACCCTGACCTAC
GGCGTGCAGTGCTTCAGCCGCTACCCCGACCACATGAAGCAGCACGACTTCTTCAAGTCCGCCATGCCCG
AAGGCTACGTCCAGGAGCGCACCATCTTCTTCAAGGACGACGGCAACTACAAGACCCGCGCCGAGGTGAA
GTTCGAGGGCGACACCCTGGTGAACCGCATCGAGCTGAAGGGCATCGACTTCAAGGAGGACGGCAACATC
CTGGGGCACAAGCTGGAGTACAACTACAACAGCCACAACGTCTATATCATGGCCGACAAGCAGAAGAACG
GCATCAAGGTGAACTTCAAGATCCGCCACAACATCGAGGACGGCAGCGTGCAGCTCGCCGACCACTACCA
GCAGAACACCCCCATCGGCGACGGCCCCGTGCTGCTGCCCGACAACCACTACCTGAGCACCCAGTCCGCC
CTGAGCAAAGACCCCAACGAGAAGCGCGATCACATGGTCCTGCTGGAGTTCGTGACCGCCGCCGGGATCA
CTCTCGGCATGGACGAGCTGTACAAGCCAAGCTTGAATTCTATGCTGCCACTTTCACTTTTAAAAACAGC
ACAGAGCCATCCTATGTTGGTGGAGCTGAAAAATGGTGAAACATACAATGGTCACCTGGTTAGTTGCGAC
TCGTGGATGAATATTAATCTGCGCGATGTTATTTGCACCTCAAAGGATGGCGATCGGTTTTGGCGCATGC
CCGAATGTTATATCCGCGGGAGCACCATCAAATATCTGCGAATCCCCGACGAAGTAATCGACATGGTCAA
GGAGGACGCGCAGGCCAAGTCGAGGAATCGCACAGAGATGAACAAAAACCGCGGCGGCAACTCGTCGCAA
AATCAGCGCGGCGGACGTCCTGGTGGCGGCAACCGCAACAATGTCGGCAATCGTCCCGGCCAGGGATACG
GAGGTGCTGCTAACAACGCGATGCGCCTGGGTGGCGCTGCTGGCCAAGGGAACCGTCTGCCCCACGCCGC
CAAAAATAGGAAAAAGGGCGGCCGCTCGAGTCTAGAGGGCCCGCGGTTCGAAGGTAAGCCTATCCCTAAC
CCTCTCCTCGGTCTCGATTCTACGCGTACCGGTCATCATCACCATCACCATTGAGTTTAAACCCGCTGAT
CAGCCTCGACTGTGCCTTCTAAGGCCTGAGCTCGCTGATCAGCCTCGATCGAGGATCCAGACATGATAAG
ATACATTGATGAGTTTGGACAAACCACAACTAGAATGCAGTGAAAAAAATGCTTTATTTGTGAAATTTGT
GATGCTATTGCTTTATTTGTAACCATTATAAGCTGCAATAAACAAGTTAACAACAACAATTGCATTCATT
TTATGTTTCAGGTTCAGGGGGAGGTGTGGGAGGTTTTTTAAAGCAAGTAAAACCTCTACAAATGTGGTAT
GGCTGATTATGATCAGTCGACCGATGCCCTTGAGAGCCTTCAACCCAGTCAGCTCCTTCCGGTGGGCGCG
GGGCATGACTATCGTCGCCGCACTTATGACTGTCTTCTTTATCATGCAACTCGTAGGACAGGTGCCGGCA
GCGCTCTGGGTCATTTTCGGCGAGGACCGCTTTCGCTGGAGCGCGACGATGATCGGCCTGTCGCTTGCGG
TATTCGGAATCTTGCACGCCCTCGCTCAAGCCTTCGTCACTGGTCCCGCCACCAAACGTTTCGGCGAGAA
GCAGGCCATTATCGCCGGCATGGCGGCCGACGCGCTGGGCTACGTCTTGCTGGCGTTCGCGACGCGAGGC
TGGATGGCCTTCCCCATTATGATTCTTCTCGCTTCCGGCGGCATCGGGATGCCCGCGTTGCAGGCCATGC
TGTCCAGGCAGGTAGATGACGACCATCAGGGACAGCTTCAAGGCCAGCAAAAGGCCAGGAACCGTAAAAA
GGCCGCGTTGCTGGCGTTTTTCCATAGGCTCCGCCCCCCTGACGAGCATCACAAAAATCGACGCTCAAGT
CAGAGGTGGCGAAACCCGACAGGACTATAAAGATACCAGGCGTTTCCCCCTGGAAGCTCCCTCGTGCGCT
CTCCTGTTCCGACCCTGCCGCTTACCGGATACCTGTCCGCCTTTCTCCCTTCGGGAAGCGTGGCGCTTTC
TCATAGCTCACGCTGTAGGTATCTCAGTTCGGTGTAGGTCGTTCGCTCCAAGCTGGGCTGTGTGCACGAA
CCCCCCGTTCAGCCCGACCGCTGCGCCTTATCCGGTAACTATCGTCTTGAGTCCAACCCGGTAAGACACG
ACTTATCGCCACTGGCAGCAGCCACTGGTAACAGGATTAGCAGAGCGAGGTATGTAGGCGGTGCTACAGA
GTTCTTGAAGTGGTGGCCTAACTACGGCTACACTAGAAGGACAGTATTTGGTATCTGCGCTCTGCTGAAG
CCAGTTACCTTCGGAAAAAGAGTTGGTAGCTCTTGATCCGGCAAACAAACCACCGCTGGTAGCGGTGGTT
TTTTTGTTTGCAAGCAGCAGATTACGCGCAGAAAAAAAGGATCTCAAGAAGATCCTTTGATCTTTTCTAC
GGGGTCTGACGCTCAGTGGAACGAAAACTCACGTTAAGGGATTTTGGTCATGAGATTATCAAAAAGGATC
TTCACCTAGATCCTTTTAAATTAAAAATGAAGTTTTAAATCAATCTAAAGTATATATGAGTAAACTTGGT
CTGACAGTTACCAATGCTTAATCAGTGAGGCACCTATCTCAGCGATCTGTCTATTTCGTTCATCCATAGT
TGCCTGACTCCCCGTCGTGTAGATAACTACGATACGGGAGGGCTTACCATCTGGCCCCAGTGCTGCAATG
ATACCGCGAGACCCACGCTCACCGGCTCCAGATTTATCAGCAATAAACCAGCCAGCCGGAAGGGCCGAGC
GCAGAAGTGGTCCTGCAACTTTATCCGCCTCCATCCAGTCTATTAATTGTTGCCGGGAAGCTAGAGTAAG
TAGTTCGCCAGTTAATAGTTTGCGCAACGTTGTTGCCATTGCTGCAGGCATCGTGGTGTCACGCTCGTCG
TTTGGTATGGCTTCATTCAGCTCCGGTTCCCAACGATCAAGGCGAGTTACATGATCCCCCATGTTGTGCA
AAAAAGCGGTTAGCTCCTTCGGTCCTCCGATCGTTGTCAGAAGTAAGTTGGCCGCAGTGTTATCACTCAT
GGTTATGGCAGCACTGCATAATTCTCTTACTGTCATGCCATCCGTAAGATGCTTTTCTGTGACTGGTGAG
TACTCAACCAAGTCATTCTGAGAATAGTGTATGCGGCGACCGAGTTGCTCTTGCCCGGCGTCAACACGGG
ATAATACCGCGCCACATAGCAGAACTTTAAAAGTGCTCATCATTGGAAAACGTTCTTCGGGGCGAAAACT
CTCAAGGATCTTACCGCTGTTGAGATCCAGTTCGATGTAACCCACTCGTGCACCCAACTGATCTTCAGCA
TCTTTTACTTTCACCAGCGTTTCTGGGTGAGCAAAAACAGGAAGGCAAAATGCCGCAAAAAAGGGAATAA
GGGCGACACGGAAATGTTGAATACTCATACTCTTCCTTTTTCAATATTATTGAAGCATTTATCAGGGTTA
TTGTCTCATGAGCGGATACATATTTGAATGTATTTAGAAAAATAAACAAATAGGGGTTCCGCGCACATTT
CCCCGAAAAGTGCCACCTGACGTCTAAGAAACCATTATTATCATGACATTAACCTATAAAAATAGGCGTA
TCACGAGGCCCTTTCGTCTTCAAGAATTAATTCTATATTCTAAAAACACAAATGATACTTCTAAAAAAAA
AT
Features (pLannotate 1.2.2; 10 found; start..end, strand, type, name):
      1..2510    +  promoter       Ac5 promoter: Drosophila melanogaster actin 5C promoter
   2530..3246    +  CDS            EGFP: EGFP is a basic (constitutively fluorescent) green fluorescent protein published in 1996, derived from Aequorea victoria. It is reported to be a rapidly-maturing weak dimer with moderate acid sensitivity.
   3262..3600    +  CDS            LSM4 (fragment): LSM4_HUMAN - Experimental evidence at protein level: Swiss-Prot protein existence level 1. Plays role in pre-mRNA splicing as component of the U4/U6-U5 tri-snRNP complex that is involved in spliceosome assembly, and as component of the precatalytic spliceosome (spliceosome B complex) (PubMed:28781166). The heptameric LSM2-8 complex binds specifically to the 3'-terminal U-tract of U6 snRNA (PubMed:10523320). From Homo sapiens (Human).
   3763..3804    +  CDS            V5 tag: epitope tag from simian virus 5
   3904..4038    -  polyA_signal   SV40 poly(A) signal: SV40 polyadenylation signal
   4061..4145    -  CDS            large T antigen (fragment): large T antigen from SV40 (simian virus 40)
   4146..4593    +  CDS            TcR (fragment): tetracycline efflux protein; tet; confers resistance to tetracycline
   4639..5227    -  rep_origin     ori: high-copy-number ColE1/pMB1/pBR322/pUC origin of replication
   5398..6258    -  CDS            AmpR: β-lactamase; bla; confers resistance to ampicillin, carbenicillin, and related antibiotics
   6259..6363    -  promoter       AmpR promoter: bla
