[The description below was written by a language model from this plasmid's Addgene catalogue record and pLannotate feature annotations shown in this document.]
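Description:
pAc5.1B-EGFP-DmLSm4_A is an insect-cell expression plasmid of about 6.5 kb for producing Drosophila melanogaster LSm4 as a fluorescent fusion protein. The catalogue lists the backbone as unknown, although the name and feature layout point to a pAc5.1-type vector. It is propagated in E. coli through a ColE1/pUC-family origin and selected with ampicillin via the β-lactamase gene and its own promoter. The annotation calls the origin high-copy while the catalogue records the plasmid as low copy. A tetracycline-resistance fragment and a short SV40 large T antigen fragment are also annotated; these appear to be non-functional backbone remnants.

The expression cassette is driven by the Drosophila actin 5C (Ac5) promoter, a strong constitutive promoter commonly used in fly cell lines. It is followed by the EGFP coding sequence and then, a short distance downstream, the LSm4 open reading frame, so EGFP sits at the N terminus of the insert. The annotation tool labelled this region as a fragment of human LSM4 by homology, but the catalogue identifies it as the fly gene, carrying two silent changes relative to the reference transcript. A V5 epitope lies downstream and the catalogue lists a C-terminal V5-6xHis tag, though only V5 is annotated, and the record does not show whether the insert reads through into it. An SV40 polyadenylation signal follows the cassette.

LSm4 is a member of the Sm-like protein family involved in RNA processing and mRNA decay. The construct comes from a study of EDC3, DCP1 binding and P-body targeting, which is consistent with its use for localisation or interaction experiments in insect cells.
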