Addgene plasmid #145883: pAc5.1B-EGFP-DmLSm4_A
Purpose: Insect Expression of DmLSm4
Depositing lab: Elisa Izaurralde. Depositing organization: Max Planck Institute for Developmental Biology. Publication: A divergent Sm fold in EDC3 proteins mediates DCP1 binding and P-body targeting. Tritschler F, Eulalio A, Truffault V, Hartmann MD, Helms S, Schmidt S, Coles M, Izaurralde E, Weichenrieder O. Mol Cell Biol. 2007 Dec . 27(24):8600-11. 10.1128/MCB.01506-07 PubMed 17923697.
Backbone
  Vector backbone: Unknown
  Vector type: Insect Expression
Growth in bacteria
  Bacterial resistance: Ampicillin, 100 μg/mL
  Growth temperature: 37°C
  Growth strain: DH5alpha
  Copy number: Low Copy
Gene/Insert
  Gene/Insert name: DmLSm4
  Species: D. melanogaster (fly)
  Mutation: two silent mutations compared to the sequence of CG17768-RA : NM_001032065.2
  Entrez Gene: LSm-4 (a.k.a. Dmel_CG33677, BcDNA:SD20015, CG31990, CG31990-ORFA, CG33677, Dmel\CG33677, LSM4, LSm4)
  Tag / fusion protein: V5-6xHis (C terminal on insert)
  Cloning method: Unknown
Terms and licenses: Academic/Nonprofit Terms; Industry Terms: Not Available to Industry
Depositor comments: Plasmids from this collection were made available to the research community and donated after the lab closed. Please note that the sequence provided by the depositing laboratory may be theoretical/predicted or based on Sanger sequencing results. There may be discrepancies between sequencing results obtained by Addgene and the depositor sequence. If an Addgene verified sequence is not available, please contact before placing your order to request that our lab fully sequence the plasmid.
How to cite: pAc5.1B-EGFP-DmLSm4_A was a gift from Elisa Izaurralde (Addgene plasmid # 145883 ; http://n2t.net/addgene:145883 ; RRID:Addgene_145883)
